Addgene plasmid #62734: mAG-GAL3
Purpose: Mammalian vesicle leakage reporter
Depositing lab: Niels Geijsen. Depositing organization: Hubrecht Institute. Publication: Efficient Intracellular Delivery of Native Proteins. D'Astolfo DS, Pagliero RJ, Pras A, Karthaus WR, Clevers H, Prasad V, Lebbink RJ, Rehmann H, Geijsen N. Cell. 2015 Apr 23;161(3):674-690. doi: 10.1016/j.cell.2015.03.028. PubMed 25910214.
Backbone
  Vector backbone: PHAGE2
  Backbone size w/o insert (bp): 8169
  Total vector size (bp): 9610
  Vector type: Mammalian Expression, Lentiviral
  Selectable markers: Puromycin
Growth in bacteria
  Bacterial resistance: Ampicillin, 100 μg/mL
  Growth temperature: 37°C
  Growth strain: Stbl3
  Copy number: High Copy
Gene/Insert
  Gene/Insert name: mAG-Galectin 3 (alt name: Gal3)
  Species: Synthetic
  Insert size (bp): 1463
  Promoter: EF1-Alpha
  Tag / fusion protein: mAzami-Green (N terminal on insert)
  Cloning method: Ligation Independent Cloning
  Sequencing primers: 5′ GGTGGAGACTGAAGTTAGGCCAG; 3′ CAAGAAGACAGGGCCAGGTTTCCG
Terms and licenses: Academic/Nonprofit Terms; Industry Terms: Not Available to Industry
How to cite: mAG-GAL3 was a gift from Niels Geijsen (Addgene plasmid # 62734 ; http://n2t.net/addgene:62734 ; RRID:Addgene_62734)
