[The description below was written by a language model from this plasmid's Addgene catalogue record and pLannotate feature annotations shown in this document.]
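Description:
mAG-GAL3 is an HIV-1-based lentiviral expression plasmid built on the PHAGE2 backbone (9,610 bp in total) and designed as a mammalian reporter of vesicle leakage. It is propagated in E. coli through a high-copy ColE1/pUC-type origin with ampicillin selection (β-lactamase). The recombination-deficient Stbl3 strain is listed for growth, as is common for LTR-containing vectors. The viral framework comprises a truncated 5' LTR, the Ψ packaging signal with an adjoining gag fragment, the Rev response element for Rev-dependent nuclear export of the genomic RNA, the cPPT/CTS element, and a downstream truncated LTR. Together these allow the region between the LTRs to be packaged into particles, when the missing viral functions are supplied in trans, and integrated into target cells. Small lacI, lac promoter/operator, SV40 ori, SV40 poly(A) and nef fragments also appear in the annotation and look like backbone remnants rather than functional parts.

The payload is a single bicistronic transcript driven by the constitutive human EF-1α promoter. The first open reading frame encodes humanized monomeric Azami-Green fused to the N terminus of galectin-3. The catalogue lists the insert as synthetic, while the annotation matches the galectin-3 part to human LGALS3. An EMCV IRES follows and directs translation of puromycin N-acetyltransferase, so puromycin resistance is coupled to reporter expression and stable transduced populations can be selected. A WPRE downstream enhances transcript expression. Galectin-3 is a galactose-binding lectin. In reporters of this type, the diffuse cytosolic green fusion is generally understood to gather into puncta when damaged vesicle membranes expose luminal glycans. This fits the stated purpose, in a study of intracellular delivery of native proteins, although the record does not spell out the readout.
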