Features (pLannotate 1.2.2; 25 found; start..end, strand, type, name):
    377..634     +  LTR            5' LTR (truncated): truncated 5' long terminal repeat (LTR) from HIV-1
    681..806     +  misc_feature   HIV-1 Ψ: packaging signal of human immunodeficiency virus type 1
    790..1128    +  CDS            HIV-1 gag (fragment): gag protein from human immunodeficiency virus 1; gag
   1303..1536    +  misc_feature   RRE: The Rev response element (RRE) of HIV-1 allows for Rev-dependent mRNA export from the nucleus to the cytoplasm.
   1913..2013    +  CDS            Rev (fragment): human immunodeficiency virus 1 (HIV-1) Rev protein; rev; enhances nuclear export of unspliced and incompletely spliced viral mRNAs
   2058..2175    +  misc_feature   cPPT/CTS: central polypurine tract and central termination sequence of HIV-1
   2223..3401    +  promoter       EF-1α promoter: strong constitutive promoter for human elongation factor EF-1α
   3412..4089    +  CDS            hmAzami-Green: humanized monomeric Azami-Green fluorescent protein mammalian codon-optimized
   4105..4851    +  CDS            LGALS3 (sequence withheld): LEG3_HUMAN - Also known as MAC2. Experimental evidence at protein level: Swiss-Prot protein existence level 1. Galactose-specific lectin which binds IgE. May mediate with the alpha-3, beta-1 integrin the stimulation by CSPG4 of endothelial cells migration. Together with DMBT1, required for terminal differentiation of columnar epithelial cells during early embryogenesis (By similarity). In the nucleus: acts as a pre-mRNA splicing factor. Involved in acute inflammatory responses including neutrophil activation and adhesion, chemoattraction of monocytes macrophages, opsonization of apoptotic neut
   4963..5425    +  misc_feature   IRES: internal ribosome entry site (IRES) of the encephalomyocarditis virus (EMCV)
   5439..6038    +  CDS            PuroR: puromycin N-acetyltransferase; pac from Streptomyces alboniger; confers resistance to puromycin
   6052..6640    +  misc_feature   WPRE: woodchuck hepatitis virus posttranscriptional regulatory element
   6635..6745    +  CDS            nef (fragment): NEF_SIVS4 - Experimental evidence at protein level: Swiss-Prot protein existence level 1. Interferes with TCR signaling from the cell membrane. Interacts with CD247/TCRZ (TCR zeta chain) and exert potent down- regulation of cell surface TCR/CD3 complexes. From Simian immunodeficiency virus (isolate F236/smH4) (SIV-sm) (Simian immunodeficiency virus sooty mangabey monkey).
   6788..6968    +  LTR            5' LTR (truncated): truncated 5' long terminal repeat (LTR) from HIV-1
   7101..7205    +  promoter       AmpR promoter: bla
   7206..8066    +  CDS            AmpR: β-lactamase; bla; confers resistance to ampicillin, carbenicillin, and related antibiotics
   8237..8825    +  rep_origin     ori: high-copy-number ColE1/pMB1/pBR322/pUC origin of replication
   9008..9062    +  CDS            lacI (fragment): lac repressor; lacI; The lac repressor binds to the lac operator to inhibit transcription in E. coli. This inhibition can be relieved by adding lactose or isopropyl-β-D-thiogalactopyranoside (IPTG).
   9068..9161    +  rep_origin     SV40 ori (fragment): SV40 origin of replication
   9186..9223    +  CDS            lacI (fragment): lac repressor; lacI; The lac repressor binds to the lac operator to inhibit transcription in E. coli. This inhibition can be relieved by adding lactose or isopropyl-β-D-thiogalactopyranoside (IPTG).
   9236..9257    +  protein_bind   CAP binding site: CAP binding activates transcription in the presence of cAMP. E. coli catabolite activator protein
   9272..9302    +  promoter       lac promoter: promoter for the E. coli lac operon
   9310..9326    +  protein_bind   lac operator: The lac repressor binds to the lac operator to inhibit transcription in E. coli. This inhibition can be relieved by adding lactose or isopropyl-β-D-thiogalactopyranoside (IPTG). lac repressor encoded by lacI
   9360..9443    +  polyA_signal   SV40 poly(A) signal (fragment): SV40 polyadenylation signal
   9610..329     +  CDS            nef (fragment) (across the origin): NEF_HV1BR - Experimental evidence at protein level: Swiss-Prot protein existence level 1. Extracellular Nef protein targets CD4(+) T-lymphocytes for apoptosis by interacting with CXCR4 surface receptors (PubMed:14990729). From Human immunodeficiency virus type 1 group M subtype B (isolate BRU/LAI) (HIV-1).
>Addgene plasmid #62734 | mAG-GAL3 | depositor full sequence | sequence record 103275 | mAG-GAL3 sequence 9610 bps
TGGAAGGGCTAATTCACTCCCAAAGAAGACAAGATATCCTTGATCTGTGGATCTACCACACACAAGGCTA
CTTCCCTGATTAGCAGAACTACACACCAGGGCCAGGGGTCAGATATCCACTGACCTTTGGATGGTGCTAC
AAGCTAGTACCAGTTGAGCCAGATAAGGTAGAAGAGGCCAATAAAGGAGAGAACACCAGCTTGTTACACC
CTGTGAGCCTGCATGGGATGGATGACCCGGAGAGAGAAGTGTTAGAGTGGAGGTTTGACAGCCGCCTAGC
ATTTCATCACGTGGCCCGAGAGCTGCATCCGGAGTACTTCAAGAACTGCTGATATCGAGCTTGCTACAAG
GGACTTTCCGCTGGGGACTTTCCAGGGAGGCGTGGCCTGGGCGGGACTGGGGAGTGGCGAGCCCTCAGAT
CCTGCATATAAGCAGCTGCTTTTTGCCTGTACTGGGTCTCTCTGGTTAGACCAGATCTGAGCCTGGGAGC
TCTCTGGCTAACTAGGGAACCCACTGCTTAAGCCTCAATAAAGCTTGCCTTGAGTGCTTCAAGTAGTGTG
TGCCCGTCTGTTGTGTGACTCTGGTAACTAGAGATCCCTCAGACCCTTTTAGTCAGTGTGGAAAATCTCT
AGCAGTGGCGCCCGAACAGGGACTTGAAAGCGAAAGGGAAACCAGAGGAGCTCTCTCGACGCAGGACTCG
GCTTGCTGAAGCGCGCACGGCAAGAGGCGAGGGGCGGCGACTGGTGAGTACGCCAAAAATTTTGACTAGC
GGAGGCTAGAAGGAGAGAGATGGGTGCGAGAGCGTCAGTATTAAGCGGGGGAGAATTAGATCGCGATGGG
AAAAAATTCGGTTAAGGCCAGGGGGAAAGAAAAAATATAAATTAAAACATATAGTATGGGCAAGCAGGGA
GCTAGAACGATTCGCAGTTAATCCTGGCCTGTTAGAAACATCAGAAGGCTGTAGACAAATACTGGGACAG
CTACAACCATCCCTTCAGACAGGATCAGAAGAACTTAGATCATTATATAATACAGTAGCAACCCTCTATT
GTGTGCATCAAAGGATAGAGATAAAAGACACCAAGGAAGCTTTAGACAAGATAGAGGAAGAGCAAAACAA
AAGTAAGACCACCGCACAGCAAGCGGCCGGCCGCTGATCTTCAGACCTGGAGGAGGAGATATGAGGGACA
ATTGGAGAAGTGAATTATATAAATATAAAGTAGTAAAAATTGAACCATTAGGAGTAGCACCCACCAAGGC
AAAGAGAAGAGTGGTGCAGAGAGAAAAAAGAGCAGTGGGAATAGGAGCTTTGTTCCTTGGGTTCTTGGGA
GCAGCAGGAAGCACTATGGGCGCAGCGTCAATGACGCTGACGGTACAGGCCAGACAATTATTGTCTGGTA
TAGTGCAGCAGCAGAACAATTTGCTGAGGGCTATTGAGGCGCAACAGCATCTGTTGCAACTCACAGTCTG
GGGCATCAAGCAGCTCCAGGCAAGAATCCTGGCTGTGGAAAGATACCTAAAGGATCAACAGCTCCTGGGG
ATTTGGGGTTGCTCTGGAAAACTCATTTGCACCACTGCTGTGCCTTGGAATGCTAGTTGGAGTAATAAAT
CTCTGGAACAGATTTGGAATCACACGACCTGGATGGAGTGGGACAGAGAAATTAACAATTACACAAGCTT
AATACACTCCTTAATTGAAGAATCGCAAAACCAGCAAGAAAAGAATGAACAAGAATTATTGGAATTAGAT
AAATGGGCAAGTTTGTGGAATTGGTTTAACATAACAAATTGGCTGTGGTATATAAAATTATTCATAATGA
TAGTAGGAGGCTTGGTAGGTTTAAGAATAGTTTTTGCTGTACTTTCTATAGTGAATAGAGTTAGGCAGGG
ATATTCACCATTATCGTTTCAGACCCACCTCCCAACCCCGAGGGGACCCGACAGGCCCGAAGGAATAGAA
GAAGAAGGTGGAGAGAGAGACAGAGACAGATCCATTCGATTAGTGAACGGATCTCGACGGTATCGCCGAA
TTCACAAATGGCAGTATTCATCCACAATTTTAAAAGAAAAGGGGGGATTGGGGGGTACAGTGCAGGGGAA
AGAATAGTAGACATAATAGCAACAGACATACAAACTAAAGAATTACAAAAACAAATTACAAAAATTCAAA
ATTTTCGGGTTTATTACAGGGACAGCAGAGATCCAGTTTGGACTAGTCGTGAGGCTCCGGTGCCCGTCAG
TGGGCAGAGCGCACATCGCCCACAGTCCCCGAGAAGTTGGGGGGAGGGGTCGGCAATTGAACCGGTGCCT
AGAGAAGGTGGCGCGGGGTAAACTGGGAAAGTGATGTCGTGTACTGGCTCCGCCTTTTTCCCGAGGGTGG
GGGAGAACCGTATATAAGTGCAGTAGTCGCCGTGAACGTTCTTTTTCGCAACGGGTTTGCCGCCAGAACA
CAGGTAAGTGCCGTGTGTGGTTCCCGCGGGCCTGGCCTCTTTACGGGTTATGGCCCTTGCGTGCCTTGAA
TTACTTCCACCTGGCTGCAGTACGTGATTCTTGATCCCGAGCTTCGGGTTGGAAGTGGGTGGGAGAGTTC
GAGGCCTTGCGCTTAAGGAGCCCCTTCGCCTCGTGCTTGAGTTGAGGCCTGGCCTGGGCGCTGGGGCCGC
CGCGTGCGAATCTGGTGGCACCTTCGCGCCTGTCTCGCTGCTTTCGATAAGTCTCTAGCCATTTAAAATT
TTTGATGACCTGCTGCGACGCTTTTTTTCTGGCAAGATAGTCTTGTAAATGCGGGCCAAGATCTGCACAC
TGGTATTTCGGTTTTTGGGGCCGCGGGCGGCGACGGGGCCCGTGCGTCCCAGCGCACATGTTCGGCGAGG
CGGGGCCTGCGAGCGCGGCCACCGAGAATCGGACGGGGGTAGTCTCAAGCTGGCCGGCCTGCTCTGGTGC
CTGGCCTCGCGCCGCCGTGTATCGCCCCGCCCTGGGCGGCAAGGCTGGCCCGGTCGGCACCAGTTGCGTG
AGCGGAAAGATGGCCGCTTCCCGGCCCTGCTGCAGGGAGCTCAAAATGGAGGACGCGGCGCTCGGGAGAG
CGGGCGGGTGAGTCACCCACACAAAGGAAAAGGGCCTTTCCGTCCTCAGCCGTCGCTTCATGTGACTCCA
CGGAGTACCGGGCGCCGTCCAGGCACCTCGATTAGTTCTCGAGCTTTTGGAGTACGTCGTCTTTAGGTTG
GGGGGAGGGGTTTTATGCGATGGAGTTTCCCCACACTGAGTGGGTGGAGACTGAAGTTAGGCCAGCTTGG
CACTTGATGTAATTCTCCTTGGAATTTGCCCTTTTTGAGTTTGGATCTTGGTTCATTCTCAAGCCTCAGA
CAGTGGTTCAAAGTTTTTTTCTTCCATTTCAGGTGTCGTGAAGCGGCCGCCATGGTGAGCGTGATCAAGC
CCGAGATGAAGATCAAGCTGTGCATGAGGGGCACCGTGAACGGCCACAACTTCGTGATCGAGGGCGAGGG
CAAGGGCAACCCCTACGAGGGCACCCAGATCCTGGACCTGAACGTGACCGAGGGCGCCCCCCTGCCCTTC
GCCTACGACATCCTGACCACCGTGTTCCAGTACGGCAACAGGGCCTTCACCAAGTACCCCGCCGACATCC
AGGACTACTTCAAGCAGACCTTCCCCGAGGGCTACCACTGGGAGAGGAGCATGACCTACGAGGACCAGGG
CATCTGCACCGCCACCAGCAACATCAGCATGAGGGGCGACTGCTTCTTCTACGACATCAGGTTCGACGGC
ACCAACTTCCCCCCCAACGGCCCCGTGATGCAGAAGAAGACCCTGAAGTGGGAGCCCAGCACCGAGAAGA
TGTACGTGGAGGACGGCGTGCTGAAGGGCGACGTGAACATGAGGCTGCTGCTGGAGGGCGGCGGCCACTA
CAGGTGCGACTTCAAGACCACCTACAAGGCCAAGAAGGAGGTGAGGCTGCCCGACGCCCACAAGATCGAC
CACAGGATCGAGATCCTGAAGCACGACAAGGACTACAACAAGGTGAAGCTGTACGAGAACGCCGTGGCCA
GGTACTCCATGCTGCCCAGCCAGGCCAAGGGAGGAGGAGGATCT
[747 nt withheld, positions 4105-4851]
TAAGGATCCCTCCCCCCCCCCTAACGTTACTGGCCGAAGCCGCTTGGAATAAGGCCGGTGTGCGTTTGTC
TATATGTTATTTTCCACCATATTGCCGTCTTTTGGCAATGTGAGGGCCCGGAAACCTGGCCCTGTCTTCT
TGACGAGCATTCCTAGGGGTCTTTCCCCTCTCGCCAAAGGAATGCAAGGTCTGTTGAATGTCGTGAAGGA
AGCAGTTCCTCTGGAAGCTTCTTGAAGACAAACAACGTCTGTAGCGACCCTTTGCAGGCAGCGGAACCCC
CCACCTGGCGACAGGTGCCTCTGCGGCCAAAAGCCACGTGTATAAGATACACCTGCAAAGGCGGCACAAC
CCCAGTGCCACGTTGTGAGTTGGATAGTTGTGGAAAGAGTCAAATGGCTCTCCTCAAGCGTATTCAACAA
GGGGCTGAAGGATGCCCAGAAGGTACCCCATTGTATGGGATCTGATCTGGGGCCTCGGTGCACATGCTTT
ACATGTGTTTAGTCGAGGTTAAAAAAACGTCTAGGCCCCCCGAACCACGGGGACGTGGTTTTCCTTTGAA
AAACACGATGATAATATGGCCACACATATGACCGAGTACAAGCCCACGGTGCGCCTCGCCACCCGCGACG
ACGTCCCCAGGGCCGTACGCACCCTCGCCGCCGCGTTCGCCGACTACCCCGCCACGCGCCACACCGTCGA
TCCGGACCGCCACATCGAGCGGGTCACCGAGCTGCAAGAACTCTTCCTCACGCGCGTCGGGCTCGACATC
GGCAAGGTGTGGGTCGCGGACGACGGCGCCGCGGTGGCGGTCTGGACCACGCCGGAGAGCGTCGAAGCGG
GGGCGGTGTTCGCCGAGATCGGCCCGCGCATGGCCGAGTTGAGCGGTTCCCGGCTGGCCGCGCAGCAACA
GATGGAAGGCCTCCTGGCGCCGCACCGGCCCAAGGAGCCCGCGTGGTTCCTGGCCACCGTCGGCGTCTCG
CCCGACCACCAGGGCAAGGGTCTGGGCAGCGCCGTCGTGCTCCCCGGAGTGGAGGCGGCCGAGCGCGCCG
GGGTGCCCGCCTTCCTGGAGACCTCCGCGCCCCGCAACCTCCCCTTCTACGAGCGGCTCGGCTTCACCGT
CACCGCCGACGTCGAGGTGCCCGAAGGACCGCGCACCTGGTGCATGACCCGCAAGCCCGGTGCCTGAATC
GATAGATCCTAATCAACCTCTGGATTACAAAATTTGTGAAAGATTGACTGGTATTCTTAACTATGTTGCT
CCTTTTACGCTATGTGGATACGCTGCTTTAATGCCTTTGTATCATGCTATTGCTTCCCGTATGGCTTTCA
TTTTCTCCTCCTTGTATAAATCCTGGTTGCTGTCTCTTTATGAGGAGTTGTGGCCCGTTGTCAGGCAACG
TGGCGTGGTGTGCACTGTGTTTGCTGACGCAACCCCCACTGGTTGGGGCATTGCCACCACCTGTCAGCTC
CTTTCCGGGACTTTCGCTTTCCCCCTCCCTATTGCCACGGCGGAACTCATCGCCGCCTGCCTTGCCCGCT
GCTGGACAGGGGCTCGGCTGTTGGGCACTGACAATTCCGTGGTGTTGTCGGGGAAATCATCGTCCTTTCC
TTGGCTGCTCGCCTGTGTTGCCACCTGGATTCTGCGCGGGACGTCCTTCTGCTACGTCCCTTCGGCCCTC
AATCCAGCGGACCTTCCTTCCCGCGGCCTGCTGCCGGCTCTGCGGCCTCTTCCGCGTCTTCGCCTTCGCC
CTCAGACGAGTCGGATCTCCCTTTGGGCCGCCTCCCCGCCTGGTACCTTTAAGACCAATGACTTACAAGG
CAGCTGTAGATCTTAGCCACTTTTTAAAAGAAAAGGGGGGACTGGAAGGGCTAATTCACTCCCAACGAAG
ACAAGATCACCTGCAGGACAGGCGCGCCCTGCTTTTTGCTTGTACTGGGTCTCTCTGGTTAGACCAGATC
TGAGCCTGGGAGCTCTCTGGCTAACTAGGGAACCCACTGCTTAAGCCTCAATAAAGCTTGCCTTGAGTGC
TTCAAGTAGTGTGTGCCCGTCTGTTGTGTGACTCTGGTAACTAGAGATCCCTCAGACCCTTTTAGTCAGT
GTGGAAAATCTCTAGCACCCGGGCGATTAAGGAAAGGGCTAGATCATTCTTGAAGACGAAAGGGCCTCGT
GATACGCCTATTTTTATAGGTTAATGTCATGATAATAATGGTTTCTTAGACGTCAGGTGGCACTTTTCGG
GGAAATGTGCGCGGAACCCCTATTTGTTTATTTTTCTAAATACATTCAAATATGTATCCGCTCATGAGAC
AATAACCCTGATAAATGCTTCAATAATATTGAAAAAGGAAGAGTATGAGTATTCAACATTTCCGTGTCGC
CCTTATTCCCTTTTTTGCGGCATTTTGCCTTCCTGTTTTTGCTCACCCAGAAACGCTGGTGAAAGTAAAA
GATGCTGAAGATCAGTTGGGTGCACGAGTGGGTTACATCGAACTGGATCTCAACAGCGGTAAGATCCTTG
AGAGTTTTCGCCCCGAAGAACGTTTTCCAATGATGAGCACTTTTAAAGTTCTGCTATGTGGCGCGGTATT
ATCCCGTGTTGACGCCGGGCAAGAGCAACTCGGTCGCCGCATACACTATTCTCAGAATGACTTGGTTGAG
TACTCACCAGTCACAGAAAAGCATCTTACGGATGGCATGACAGTAAGAGAATTATGCAGTGCTGCCATAA
CCATGAGTGATAACACTGCGGCCAACTTACTTCTGACAACGATCGGAGGACCGAAGGAGCTAACCGCTTT
TTTGCACAACATGGGGGATCATGTAACTCGCCTTGATCGTTGGGAACCGGAGCTGAATGAAGCCATACCA
AACGACGAGCGTGACACCACGATGCCTGTAGCAATGGCAACAACGTTGCGCAAACTATTAACTGGCGAAC
TACTTACTCTAGCTTCCCGGCAACAATTAATAGACTGGATGGAGGCGGATAAAGTTGCAGGACCACTTCT
GCGCTCGGCCCTTCCGGCTGGCTGGTTTATTGCTGATAAATCTGGAGCCGGTGAGCGTGGGTCTCGCGGT
ATCATTGCAGCACTGGGGCCAGATGGTAAGCCCTCCCGTATCGTAGTTATCTACACGACGGGGAGTCAGG
CAACTATGGATGAACGAAATAGACAGATCGCTGAGATAGGTGCCTCACTGATTAAGCATTGGTAACTGTC
AGACCAAGTTTACTCATATATACTTTAGATTGATTTAAAACTTCATTTTTAATTTAAAAGGATCTAGGTG
AAGATCCTTTTTGATAATCTCATGACCAAAATCCCTTAACGTGAGTTTTCGTTCCACTGAGCGTCAGACC
CCGTAGAAAAGATCAAAGGATCTTCTTGAGATCCTTTTTTTCTGCGCGTAATCTGCTGCTTGCAAACAAA
AAAACCACCGCTACCAGCGGTGGTTTGTTTGCCGGATCAAGAGCTACCAACTCTTTTTCCGAAGGTAACT
GGCTTCAGCAGAGCGCAGATACCAAATACTGTTCTTCTAGTGTAGCCGTAGTTAGGCCACCACTTCAAGA
ACTCTGTAGCACCGCCTACATACCTCGCTCTGCTAATCCTGTTACCAGTGGCTGCTGCCAGTGGCGATAA
GTCGTGTCTTACCGGGTTGGACTCAAGACGATAGTTACCGGATAAGGCGCAGCGGTCGGGCTGAACGGGG
GGTTCGTGCACACAGCCCAGCTTGGAGCGAACGACCTACACCGAACTGAGATACCTACAGCGTGAGCTAT
GAGAAAGCGCCACGCTTCCCGAAGGGAGAAAGGCGGACAGGTATCCGGTAAGCGGCAGGGTCGGAACAGG
AGAGCGCACGAGGGAGCTTCCAGGGGGAAACGCCTGGTATCTTTATAGTCCTGTCGGGTTTCGCCACCTC
TGACTTGAGCGTCGATTTTTGTGATGCTCGTCAGGGGGGCGGAGCCTATGGAAAAACGCCAGCAACGCGG
CCTTTTTACGGTTCCTGGCCTTTTGCTGGCCTTTTGCTCACATGTTCTTTCCTGCGTTATCCCCTGATTC
TGTGGATAACCGTATTACCGCCTTTGAGTGAGCTGATACCGCTCGCCGCAGCCGAACGACCGAGCGCAGC
GAGTCAGTGAGCGAGGAAGCGGAAGAGCGCCCAATACGCAAACCGCCTCTCCCCGCGCGTTGGCCGATTC
ATTAATGCAGCAAGCTCATGGCTGACTAATTTTTTTTATTTATGCAGAGGCCGAGGCCGCCTCGGCCTCT
GAGCTATTCCAGAAGTAGTGAGGAGGCTTTTTTGGAGGCCTAGGCTTTTGCAAAAAGCTCCCCGTGGCAC
GACAGGTTTCCCGACTGGAAAGCGGGCAGTGAGCGCAACGCAATTAATGTGAGTTAGCTCACTCATTAGG
CACCCCAGGCTTTACACTTTATGCTTCCGGCTCGTATGTTGTGTGGAATTGTGAGCGGATAACAATTTCA
CACAGGAAACAGCTATGACATGATTACGAATTTCACAAATAAAGCATTTTTTTCACTGCATTCTAGTTGT
GGTTTGTCCAAACTCATCAATGTATCTTATCATGTCTGGATCAACTGGATAACTCAAGCTAACCAAAATC
ATCCCAAACTTCCCACCCCATACCCTATTACCACTGCCAATTACCTGTGGTTTCATTTACTCTAAACCTG
TGATTCCTCTGAATTATTTTCATTTTAAAGAAATTGTATTTGTTAAATATGTACTACAAACTTAGTAGT
