>Addgene plasmid #62734 | mAG-GAL3 | addgene partial sequence | sequence record 106316 | EF1a-F 5'-TCAAGCCTCAGACAGTGGTTC-3'
TTTCAGGTGTCGTGAAGCGGCCGCCATGGTGAGCGTGATCAAGCCCGAGATGAAGATCAAGCTGTGCATG
AGGGGCACCGTGAACGGCCACAACTTCGTGATCGAGGGCGAGGGCAAGGGCAACCCCTACGAGGGCACCC
AGATCCTGGACCTGAACGTGACCGAGGGCGCCCCCCTGCCCTTCGCCTACGACATCCTGACCACCGTGTT
CCAGTACGGCAACAGGGCCTTCACCAAGTACCCCGCCGACATCCAGGACTACTTCAAGCAGACCTTCCCC
GAGGGCTACCACTGGGAGAGGAGCATGACCTACGAGGACCAGGGCATCTGCACCGCCACCAGCAACATCA
GCATGAGGGGCGACTGCTTCTTCTACGACATCAGGTTCGACGGCACCAACTTCCCCCCCAACGGCCCCGT
GATGCAGAAGAAGACCCTGAAGTGGGAGCCCAGCACCGAGAAGATGTACGTGGAGGACGGCGTGCTGAAG
GGCGACGTGAACATGAGGCTGCTGCTGGAGGGCGGCGGCCACTACAGGTGCGACTTCAAGACCACCTACA
AGGCCAAGAAGGAGGTGAGGCTGCCCGACGCCCACAAGATCGACCACAGGATCGAGATCCTGAAGCACGA
CAAGGACTACAACAAGGTGAAGCTGTACGAGAACGCCGTGGCCAGGTACTCCATGCTGCCCAGCCAGGCC
AAGGGAGGAGGAGGATCT
[324 nt withheld, positions 719-1042]
