>Addgene plasmid #62734 | mAG-GAL3 | addgene partial sequence | sequence record 106317 | pCDH-rev 5'-GCATTCCTTTGGCGAGAG-3'
GTCAAGAAGACAGGGCCAGGTTTCCGGGCCCTCACATTGCCAAAAGACGGCAATATGGTGGAAAATAACA
TATAGACAAACGCACACCGGCCTTATTCCAAGCGGCTTCGGCCAGTAACGTTAGGGGGGGGGGAGGGATC
C
