>Addgene plasmid #62734 | mAG-GAL3 | addgene partial sequence | sequence record 109756 | mCherry-F 5'-ccccgtaatgcagaagaaga-3'
CAGCACCGAGAAGATGTACGTGGAGGACGGCGTGCTGAAGGGCGACGTGAACATGAGGCTGCTGCTGGAG
GGCGGCGGCCACTACAGGTGCGACTTCAAGACCACCTACAAGGCCAAGAAGGAGGTGAGGCTGCCCGACG
CCCACAAGATCGACCACAGGATCGAGATCCTGAAGCACGACAAGGACTACAACAAGGTGAAGCTGTACGA
GAACGCCGTGGCCAGGTACTCCATGCTGCCCAGCCAGGCCAAGGGAGGAGGAGGATCT
[747 nt withheld, positions 269-1015]
TAAGGATCCCTCCCCCC
